>Addgene plasmid #201931 | pAC150-TEX264-GFP | addgene full sequence | sequence record 397352 | Addgene NGS Result
TTGAGATCCTTTTTTTCTGCGCGTAATCTGCTGCTTGCAAACAAAAAAACCACCGCTACCAGCGGTGGTT
TGTTTGCCGGATCAAGAGCTACCAACTCTTTTTCCGAAGGTAACTGGCTTCAGCAGAGCGCAGATACCAA
ATACTGTTCTTCTAGTGTAGCCGTAGTTAGGCCACCACTTCAAGAACTCTGTAGCACCGCCTACATACCT
CGCTCTGCTAATCCTGTTACCAGTGGCTGCTGCCAGTGGCGATAAGTCGTGTCTTACCGGGTTGGACTCA
AGACGATAGTTACCGGATAAGGCGCAGCGGTCGGGCTGAACGGGGGGTTCGTGCACACAGCCCAGCTTGG
AGCGAACGACCTACACCGAACTGAGATACCTACAGCGTGAGCTATGAGAAAGCGCCACGCTTCCCGAAGG
GAGAAAGGCGGACAGGTATCCGGTAAGCGGCAGGGTCGGAACAGGAGAGCGCACGAGGGAGCTTCCAGGG
GGAAACGCCTGGTATCTTTATAGTCCTGTCGGGTTTCGCCACCTCTGACTTGAGCGTCGATTTTTGTGAT
GCTCGTCAGGGGGGCGGAGCCTATGGAAAAACGCCAGCAACGCGGCCTTTTTACGGTTCCTGGCCTTTTG
CTGGCCTTTTGCTCACATGTTCTTTCCTGCGTTATCCCCTGATTCTGTGGATAACCGTATTACCGCCTTT
GAGTGAGCTGATACCGCTCGCCGCAGCCGAACGACCGAGCGCAGCGAGTCAGTGAGCGAGGAAGCGGAAG
AGCGCCCAATACGCAAACCGCCTCTCCCCGCGCGTTGGCCGATTCATTAATGCAGCTGGCACGACAGGTT
TCCCGACTGGAAAGCGGGCAGTGAGCGCAACGCAATTAATGTGAGTTAGCTCACTCATTAGGCACCCCAG
GCTTTACACTTTATGCTTCCGGCTCGTATGTTGTGTGGAATTGTGAGCGGATAACAATTTCACACAGGAA
ACAGCTATGACCATGATTACGCCAAGCTCAGAATTAACCCTCACTAAAGGGACTAGTCCTGCAGGTTTAA
ACGAATTCGCCCTTTTAACCCTAGAAAGATAGTCTGCGTAAAATTGACGCATGCATTCTTGAAATATTGC
TCTCTCTTTCTAAATAGCGCGAATCCGTCGCTGTGCATTTAGGACATCTCAGTCGCCGCTTGGAGCTCCC
GTGAGGCGTGCTTGTCAATGCGGTAAGTGTCACTGATTTTGAACTATAACGACCGCGTGAGTCAAAATGA
CGCATGATTATCTTTTACGTGACTTTTAAGATTTAACTCATACGATAATTATATTGTTATTTCATGTTCT
ACTTACGTGATAACTTATTATATATATATTTTCTTGTTATAGATATCAACTAGAATGCTAGACCTTTCGT
CTTCAAGAATTCCGATCATATTCAATAACCCTTAATATAACTTCGTATAATGTATGCTATACGAAGTTAT
TAGGTCTGAAGAGGAGTTTACGTCCAGCCAAGCTTAGGATCCCGGGTACCGATGGCCGGGCCTCGAGGAG
CTTGGCCCATTGCATACGTTGTATCCATATCATAATATGTACATTTATATTGGCTCATGTCCAACATTAC
CGCCATGTTGACATTGATTATTGACTAGTTATTAATAGTAATCAATTACGGGGTCATTAGTTCATAGCCC
ATATATGGAGTTCCGCGTTACATAACTTACGGTAAATGGCCCGCCTGGCTGACCGCCCAACGACCCCCGC
CCATTGACGTCAATAATGACGTATGTTCCCATAGTAACGCCAATAGGGACTTTCCATTGACGTCAATGGG
TGGAGTATTTACGGTAAACTGCCCACTTGGCAGTACATCAAGTGTATCATATGCCAAGTACGCCCCCTAT
TGACGTCAATGACGGTAAATGGCCCGCCTGGCATTATGCCCAGTACATGACCTTATGGGACTTTCCTACT
TGGCAGTACATCTACGTATTAGTCATCGCTATTACCATGGTGATGCGGTTTTGGCAGTACATCAATGGGC
GTGGATAGCGGTTTGACTCACGGGGATTTCCAAGTCTCCACCCCATTGACGTCAATGGGAGTTTGTTTTG
GCACCAAAATCAACGGGACTTTCCAAAATGTCGTAACAACTCCGCCCCATTGACGCAAATGGGCGGTAGG
CGTGTACGGTGGGAGGTCTATATAAGCAGAGCTCGTTTAGTGAACCGTCAGATCGCCTGGAGACGCCATC
CACGCTGTTTTGACCTCCATAGAAGACACCGGGACCGATCCAGCCTCCCCGGCTAGCCGCCGCCACCATG
AAAAAGCCTGAACTCACCGCGACGTCTGTCGAGAAGTTTCTGATCGAAAAGTTCGACAGCGTCTCCGACC
TGATGCAGCTCTCGGAGGGCGAAGAATCTCGTGCTTTCAGCTTCGATGTAGGAGGGCGTGGATATGTCCT
GCGGGTAAATAGCTGCGCCGATGGTTTCTACAAAGATCGTTATGTTTATCGGCACTTTGCATCGGCCGCG
CTCCCGATTCCGGAAGTGCTTGACATTGGGGAATTCAGCGAGAGCCTGACCTATTGCATCTCCCGCCGTG
CACAGGGTGTCACGTTGCAAGACCTGCCTGAAACCGAACTGCCCGCTGTTCTGCAGCCGGTCGCGGAGGC
CATGGATGCGATCGCTGCGGCCGATCTTAGCCAGACGAGCGGGTTCGGCCCATTCGGACCGCAAGGAATC
GGTCAATACACTACATGGCGTGATTTCATATGCGCGATTGCTGATCCCCATGTGTATCACTGGCAAACTG
TGATGGACGACACCGTCAGTGCGTCCGTCGCGCAGGCTCTCGATGAGCTGATGCTTTGGGCCGAGGACTG
CCCCGAAGTCCGGCACCTCGTGCACGCGGATTTCGGCTCCAACAATGTCCTGACGGACAATGGCCGCATA
ACAGCGGTCATTGACTGGAGCGAGGCGATGTTCGGGGATTCCCAATACGAGGTCGCCAACATCTTCTTCT
GGAGGCCGTGGTTGGCTTGTATGGAGCAGCAGACGCGCTACTTCGAGCGGAGGCATCCGGAGCTTGCAGG
ATCGCCGCGGCTCCGGGCGTATATGCTCCGCATTGGTCTTGACCAACTCTATCAGAGCTTGGTTGACGGC
AATTTCGATGATGCAGCTTGGGCGCAGGGTCGATGCGACGCAATCGTCCGATCCGGAGCCGGGACTGTCG
GGCGTACACAAATCGCCCGCAGAAGCGCGGCCGTCTGGACCGATGGCTGTGTAGAAGTCGCGTCTGCGTT
CGACCAGGCTGCGCGTTCTCGCGGCCATAGCAACCGACGTACGGCGTTGCGCCCTCGCCGGCAGCAAGAA
GCCACGGAAGTCCGCCCGGAGCAGAAAATGCCCACGCTACTGCGGGTTTATATAGACGGTCCCCACGGGA
TGGGGAAAACCACCACCACGCAACTGCTGGTGGCCCTGGGTTCGCGCGACGATATCGTCTACGTACCCGA
GCCGATGACTTACTGGCGGGTGCTGGGGGCTTCCGAGACAATCGCGAACATCTACACCACACAACACCGC
CTCGACCAGGGTGAGATATCGGCCGGGGACGCGGCGGTGGTAATGACAAGCGCCCAGATAACAATGGGCA
TGCCTTATGCCGTGACCGACGCCGTTCTGGCTCCTCATATCGGGGGGGAGGCTGGGAGCTCACATGCCCC
GCCCCCGGCCCTCACCCTCATCTTCGACCGCCATCCCATCGCCGCCCTCCTGTGCTACCCGGCCGCGCGG
TACCTTATGGGCAGCATGACCCCCCAGGCCGTGCTGGCGTTCGTGGCCCTCATCCCGCCGACCTTGCCCG
GCACCAACATCGTGCTTGGGGCCCTTCCGGAGGACAGACACATCGACCGCCTGGCCAAACGCCAGCGCCC
CGGCGAGCGGCTGGACCTGGCTATGCTGGCTGCGATTCGCCGCGTTTACGGGCTACTTGCCAATACGGTG
CGGTATCTGCAGTGCGGCGGGTCGTGGCGGGAGGACTGGGGACAGCTTTCGGGGACGGCCGTGCCGCCCC
AGGGTGCCGAGCCCCAGAGCAACGCGGGCCCACGACCCCATATCGGGGACACGTTATTTACCCTGTTTCG
GGCCCCCGAGTTGCTGGCCCCCAACGGCGACCTGTATAACGTGTTTGCCTGGGCCTTGGACGTCTTGGCC
AAACGCCTCCGTTCCATGCACGTCTTTATCCTGGATTACGACCAATCGCCCGCCGGCTGCCGGGACGCCC
TGCTGCAACTTACCTCCGGGATGGTCCAGACCCACGTCACCACCCCCGGCTCCATACCGACGATATGCGA
CCTGGCGCGCACGTTTGCCCGGGAGATGGGGGAGGCTAACTGAAGCTTCCCGGGGGTACCGAATTCGTCG
ACAGATCTAACTTGTTTATTGCAGCTTATAATGGTTACAAATAAAGCAATAGCATCACAAATTTCACAAA
TAAAGCATTTTTTTCACTGCATTCTAGTTGTGGTTTGTCCAAACTCATCAATGTATCTTATCATGTCTGG
ATCATCAAGCTTAGGATCCGGAACCCTTAATATAACTTCGTATAATGTATGCTATACGAAGTTATTAGGT
CCCTCGAAGAGGTTCACTGGCGCGTTGGATCCCCGGGTACCGAGTTGGGAGCTCACGGGGACAGCCCCCC
CCCAAAGCCCCCAGGGATGTAATTACGTCCCTCCCCCGCTAGGGGGCAGCAGCGAGCCGCCCGGGGCTCC
GCTCCGGTCCGGCGCTCCCCCCGCATCCCCGAGCCGGCAGCGTGCGGGGACAGCCCGGGCACGGGGAAGG
TGGCACGGGATCGCTTTCCTCTGAACGCTTCTCGCTGCTCTTTGAGCCTGCAGACACCTGGGGGGATACG
GGGAAAAAGCTTTAGGCTGAAAGAGAGATTTAGAATGACAGAACTCGATTTCATTGCAGACTGGCGCGCC
CGTGAGGCTCCGGTGCCCGTCAGTGGGCAGAGCGCACATCGCCCACAGTCCCCGAGAAGTTGGGGGGAGG
GGTCGGCAATTGAACCGGTGCCTAGAGAAGGTGGCGCGGGGTAAACTGGGAAAGTGATGTCGTGTACTGG
CTCCGCCTTTTTCCCGAGGGTGGGGGAGAACCGTATATAAGTGCAGTAGTCGCCGTGAACGTTCTTTTTC
GCAACGGGTTTGCCGCCAGAACACAGGTAAGTGCCGTGTGTGGTTCCCGCGGGCCTGGCCTCTTTACGGG
TTATGGCCCTTGCGTGCCTTGAATTACTTCCACCTGGCTGCAGTACGTGATTCTTGATCCCGAGCTTCGG
GTTGGAAGTGGGTGGGAGAGTTCGAGGCCTTGCGCTTAAGGAGCCCCTTCGCCTCGTGCTTGAGTTGAGG
CCTGGCCTGGGCGCTGGGGCCGCCGCGTGCGAATCTGGTGGCACCTTCGCGCCTGTCTCGCTGCTTTCGA
TAAGTCTCTAGCCATTTAAAATTTTTGATGACCTGCTGCGACGCTTTTTTTCTGGCAAGATAGTCTTGTA
AATGCGGGCCAAGATCTGCACACTGGTATTTCGGTTTTTGGGGCCGCGGGCGGCGACGGGGCCCGTGCGT
CCCAGCGCACATGTTCGGCGAGGCGGGGCCTGCGAGCGCGGCCACCGAGAATCGGACGGGGGTAGTCTCA
AGCTGGCCGGCCTGCTCTGGTGCCTGGCCTCGCGCCGCCGTGTATCGCCCCGCCCTGGGCGGCAAGGCTG
GCCCGGTCGGCACCAGTTGCGTGAGCGGAAAGATGGCCGCTTCCCGGCCCTGCTGCAGGGAGCTCAAAAT
GGAGGACGCGGCGCTCGGGAGAGCGGGCGGGTGAGTCACCCACACAAAGGAAAAGGGCCTTTCCGTCCTC
AGCCGTCGCTTCATGTGACTCCACGGAGTACCGGGCGCCGTCCAGGCACCTCGATTAGTTCTCGAGCTTT
TGGAGTACGTCGTCTTTAGGTTGGGGGGAGGGGTTTTATGCGATGGAGTTTCCCCACACTGAGTGGGTGG
AGACTGAAGTTAGGCCAGCTTGGCACTTGATGTAATTCTCCTTGGAATTTGCCCTTTTTGAGTTTGGATC
TTGGTTCATTCTCAAGCCTCAGACAGTGGTTCAAAGTTTTTTTCTTCCATTTCAGGTGTCGTGAAGAAGC
TTGGTACCGAGCTCGGATCCACTAGTCCAGTGTGGTGGAATTCTGCAGATATCAACAAGTTTGTACAAAA
AAGCAGGCTGCGGTACATGTCGGACCTGCTACTACTGGGCCTGATTGGGGGCCTGACTCTCTTACTGCTG
CTGACGCTGCTGGCCTTTGCCGGGTACTCAGGGCTACTGGCTGGGGTGGAAGTGAGTGCTGGGTCACCCC
CCATCCGCAACGTCACTGTGGCCTACAAGTTCCACATGGGGCTCTATGGTGAGACTGGGCGGCTTTTCAC
TGAGAGCTGCAGCATCTCTCCCAAGCTCCGCTCCATCGCTGTCTACTATGACAACCCCCACATGGTGCCC
CCTGATAAGTGCCGATGTGCCGTGGGCAGCATCCTGAGTGAAGGTGAGGAATCGCCCTCCCCTGAGCTCA
TCGACCTCTACCAGAAATTTGGCTTCAAGGTGTTCTCCTTCCCGGCACCCAGCCATGTGGTGACAGCCAC
CTTCCCCTACACCACCATTCTGTCCATCTGGCTGGCTACCCGCCGTGTCCATCCTGCCTTGGACACCTAC
ATCAAGGAGCGGAAGCTGTGTGCCTATCCTCGGCTGGAGATCTACCAGGAAGACCAGATCCATTTCATGT
GCCCACTGGCACGGCAGGGAGACTTCTATGTGCCTGAGATGAAGGAGACAGAGTGGAAATGGCGGGGGCT
TGTGGAGGCCATTGACACCCAGGTGGATGGCACAGGAGCTGACACAATGAGTGACACGAGTTCTGTAAGC
TTGGAAGTGAGCCCTGGCAGCCGGGAGACTTCAGCTGCCACACTGTCACCTGGGGCGAGCAGCCGTGGCT
GGGATGACGGTGACACCCGCAGCGAGCACAGCTACAGCGAGTCAGGTGCCAGCGGCTCCTCTTTTGAGGA
GCTGGACTTGGAGGGCGAGGGGCCCTTAGGGGAGTCACGGCTGGACCCTGGGACTGAGCCCCTGGGGACT
ACCAAGTGGCTCTGGGAGCCCACTGCCCCTGAGAAGGGCAAGGAGGGAGGCTCAGGAGGCTCAGGAGGCT
CACTCGAGGTGAGCAAGGGCGAGGAGCTGTTCACCGGGGTGGTGCCCATCCTGGTCGAGCTGGACGGCGA
CGTAAACGGCCACAAGTTCAGCGTGTCCGGCGAGGGCGAGGGCGATGCCACCTACGGCAAGCTGACCCTG
AAGTTCATCTGCACCACCGGCAAGCTGCCCGTGCCCTGGCCCACCCTCGTGACCACCCTGACCTACGGCG
TGCAGTGCTTCAGCCGCTACCCCGACCACATGAAGCAGCACGACTTCTTCAAGTCCGCCATGCCCGAAGG
CTACGTCCAGGAGCGCACCATCTTCTTCAAGGACGACGGCAACTACAAGACCCGCGCCGAGGTGAAGTTC
GAGGGCGACACCCTGGTGAACCGCATCGAGCTGAAGGGCATCGACTTCAAGGAGGACGGCAACATCCTGG
GGCACAAGCTGGAGTACAACTACAACAGCCACAACGTCTATATCATGGCCGACAAGCAGAAGAACGGCAT
CAAGGTGAACTTCAAGATCCGCCACAACATCGAGGACGGCAGCGTGCAGCTCGCCGACCACTACCAGCAG
AACACCCCCATCGGCGACGGCCCCGTGCTGCTGCCCGACAACCACTACCTGAGCACCCAGTCCGCCCTGA
GCAAAGACCCCAACGAGAAGCGCGATCACATGGTCCTGCTGGAGTTCGTGACCGCCGCCGGGATCACTCT
CGGCATGGACGAGCTGTACAAGTAGTGACCCAGCTTTCTTGTACAAAGTGGTTGATATCCAGCACAGTGG
CGGCCGCTCGAGTCTAGAGGGCCCGCGGTTCGAAGGTAAGCCTATCCCTAACCCTCTCCTCGGTCTCGAT
TCTACGCGTACCGGTTAGGGGCCCGTTTAAACCCGCTGATCAGCCTCGACTGTGCCTTCTAGTTGCCAGC
CATCTGTTGTTTGCCCCTCCCCCGTGCCTTCCTTGACCCTGGAAGGTGCCACTCCCACTGTCCTTTCCTA
ATAAAATGAGGAAATTGCATCGCATTGTCTGAGTAGGTGTCATTCTATTCTGGGGGGTGGGGTGGGGCAG
GACAGCAAGGGGGAGGATTGGGAAGACAATAGCAGGCATGCTGGGGATGCGGTGGGCTCTATGGCGGCGC
GCCTGGATCCCCGGGTACCGAGTTGGGAGCTCACGGGGACAGCCCCCCCCCAAAGCCCCCAGGGATGTAA
TTACGTCCCTCCCCCGCTAGGGGGCAGCAGCGAGCCGCCCGGGGCTCCGCTCCGGTCCGGCGCTCCCCCC
GCATCCCCGAGCCGGCAGCGTGCGGGGACAGCCCGGGCACGGGGAAGGTGGCACGGGATCGCTTTCCTCT
GAACGCTTCTCGCTGCTCTTTGAGCCTGCAGACACCTGGGGGGATACGGGGAAAAAGCTTTAGGCTGAAA
GAGAGATTTAGAATGACAGTCTAGTGGGAGCTCACGGGGACAGCCCCCCCCCAAAGCCCCCAGGGATGTA
ATTACGTCCCTCCCCCGCTAGGGGGCAGCAGCGAGCCGCCCGGGGCTCCGCTCCGGTCCGGCGCTCCCCC
CGCATCCCCGAGCCGGCAGCGTGCGGGGACAGCCCGGGCACGGGGAAGGTGGCACGGGATCGCTTTCCTC
TGAACGCTTCTCGCTGCTCTTTGAGCCTGCAGACACCTGGGGGGATACGGGGAAAAAGCTTTAGGCTGAA
AGAGAGATTTAGAATGACAGAACTCGATTTCATTGCAGACTGGCCGGCCACTAGTACGCGCCGGCTCGAC
ATACTAGTTAAAAGTTTTGTTACTTTATAGAAGAAATTTTGAGTTTTTGTTTTTTTTTAATAAATAAATA
AACATAAATAAATTGTTTGTTGAATTTATTATTAGTATGTAAGTGTAAATATAATAAAACTTAATATCTA
TTCAAATTAATAAATAAACCTCGATATACAGACCGATAAAACACATGCGTCAATTTTACGCATGATTATC
TTTAACGTACGTCACAATATGATTATCTTTCTAGGGTTAAAAGGGCGAATTCGCGGCCGCTAAATTCAAT
TCGCCCTATAGTGAGTCGTATTACAATTCACTGGCCGTCGTTTTACAACGTCGTGACTGGGAAAACCCTG
GCGTTACCCAACTTAATCGCCTTGCAGCACATCCCCCTTTCGCCAGCTGGCGTAATAGCGAAGAGGCCCG
CACCGATCGCCCTTCCCAACAGTTGCGCAGCCTATACGTACGGCAGTTTAAGGTTTACACCTATAAAAGA
GAGAGCCGTTATCGTCTGTTTGTGGATGTACAGAGTGATATTATTGACACGCCGGGGCGACGGATGGTGA
TCCCCCTGGCCAGTGCACGTCTGCTGTCAGATAAAGTCTCCCGTGAACTTTACCCGGTGGTGCATATCGG
GGATGAAAGCTGGCGCATGATGACCACCGATATGGCCAGTGTGCCGGTCTCCGTTATCGGGGAAGAAGTG
GCTGATCTCAGCCACCGCGAAAATGACATCAAAAACGCCATTAACCTGATGTTCTGGGGAATATAAATGT
CAGGCATGAGATTATCAAAAAGGATCTTCACCTAGATCCTTTTCACGTAGAAAGCCAGTCCGCAGAAACG
GTGCTGACCCCGGATGAATGTCAGCTACTGGGCTATCTGGACAAGGGAAAACGCAAGCGCAAAGAGAAAG
CAGGTAGCTTGCAGTGGGCTTACATGGCGATAGCTAGACTGGGCGGTTTTATGGACAGCAAGCGAACCGG
AATTGCCAGCTGGGGCGCCCTCTGGTAAGGTTGGGAAGCCCTGCAAAGTAAACTGGATGGCTTTCTTGCC
GCCAAGGATCTGATGGCGCAGGGGATCAAGCTCTGATCAAGAGACAGGATGAGGATCGTTTCGCATGATT
GAACAAGATGGATTGCACGCAGGTTCTCCGGCCGCTTGGGTGGAGAGGCTATTCGGCTATGACTGGGCAC
AACAGACAATCGGCTGCTCTGATGCCGCCGTGTTCCGGCTGTCAGCGCAGGGGCGCCCGGTTCTTTTTGT
CAAGACCGACCTGTCCGGTGCCCTGAATGAACTGCAAGACGAGGCAGCGCGGCTATCGTGGCTGGCCACG
ACGGGCGTTCCTTGCGCAGCTGTGCTCGACGTTGTCACTGAAGCGGGAAGGGACTGGCTGCTATTGGGCG
AAGTGCCGGGGCAGGATCTCCTGTCATCTCACCTTGCTCCTGCCGAGAAAGTATCCATCATGGCTGATGC
AATGCGGCGGCTGCATACGCTTGATCCGGCTACCTGCCCATTCGACCACCAAGCGAAACATCGCATCGAG
CGAGCACGTACTCGGATGGAAGCCGGTCTTGTCGATCAGGATGATCTGGACGAAGAGCATCAGGGGCTCG
CGCCAGCCGAACTGTTCGCCAGGCTCAAGGCGAGCATGCCCGACGGCGAGGATCTCGTCGTGACCCATGG
CGATGCCTGCTTGCCGAATATCATGGTGGAAAATGGCCGCTTTTCTGGATTCATCGACTGTGGCCGGCTG
GGTGTGGCGGACCGCTATCAGGACATAGCGTTGGCTACCCGTGATATTGCTGAAGAGCTTGGCGGCGAAT
GGGCTGACCGCTTCCTCGTGCTTTACGGTATCGCCGCTCCCGATTCGCAGCGCATCGCCTTCTATCGCCT
TCTTGACGAGTTCTTCTGAATTATTAACGCTTACAATTTCCTGATGCGGTATTTTCTCCTTACGCATCTG
TGCGGTATTTCACACCGCATCAGGTGGCACTTTTCGGGGAAATGTGCGCGGAACCCCTATTTGTTTATTT
TTCTAAATACATTCAAATATGTATCCGCTCATGAGATTATCAAAAAGGATCTTCACCTAGATCCTTTTAA
ATTAAAAATGAAGTTTTAAATCAATCTAAAGTATATATGAGTAAACTTGGTCTGACAGTTACCAATGCTT
AATCAGTGAGGCACCTATCTCAGCGATCTGTCTATTTCGTTCATCCATAGTTGCCTGACTCCCCGTCGTG
TAGATAACTACGATACGGGAGGGCTTACCATCTGGCCCCAGTGCTGCAATGATACCGCGAGACCCACGCT
CACCGGCTCCAGATTTATCAGCAATAAACCAGCCAGCCGGAAGGGCCGAGCGCAGAAGTGGTCCTGCAAC
TTTATCCGCCTCCATCCAGTCTATTAATTGTTGCCGGGAAGCTAGAGTAAGTAGTTCGCCAGTTAATAGT
TTGCGCAACGTTGTTGCCATTGCTACAGGCATCGTGGTGTCACGCTCGTCGTTTGGTATGGCTTCATTCA
GCTCCGGTTCCCAACGATCAAGGCGAGTTACATGATCCCCCATGTTGTGCAAAAAAGCGGTTAGCTCCTT
CGGTCCTCCGATCGTTGTCAGAAGTAAGTTGGCCGCAGTGTTATCACTCATGGTTATGGCAGCACTGCAT
AATTCTCTTACTGTCATGCCATCCGTAAGATGCTTTTCTGTGACTGGTGAGTACTCAACCAAGTCATTCT
GAGAATAGTGTATGCGGCGACCGAGTTGCTCTTGCCCGGCGTCAATACGGGATAATACCGCGCCACATAG
CAGAACTTTAAAAGTGCTCATCATTGGAAAACGTTCTTCGGGGCGAAAACTCTCAAGGATCTTACCGCTG
TTGAGATCCAGTTCGATGTAACCCACTCGTGCACCCAACTGATCTTCAGCATCTTTTACTTTCACCAGCG
TTTCTGGGTGAGCAAAAACAGGAAGGCAAAATGCCGCAAAAAAGGGAATAAGGGCGACACGGAAATGTTG
AATACTCATACTCTTCCTTTTTCAATATTATTGAAGCATTTATCAGGGTTATTGTCTCATGACCAAAATC
CCTTAACGTGAGTTTTCGTTCCACTGAGCGTCAGACCCCGTAGAAAAGATCAAAGGATCTTC
Features (pLannotate 1.2.2; 31 found; start..end, strand, type, name):
      1..589     +  rep_origin     ori: high-copy-number ColE1/pMB1/pBR322/pUC origin of replication
    772..864     +  CDS            lacI (fragment): lac repressor; lacI; The lac repressor binds to the lac operator to inhibit transcription in E. coli. This inhibition can be relieved by adding lactose or isopropyl-β-D-thiogalactopyranoside (IPTG).
    877..898     +  protein_bind   CAP binding site: CAP binding activates transcription in the presence of cAMP. E. coli catabolite activator protein
    913..943     +  promoter       lac promoter: promoter for the E. coli lac operon
    947..969     +  protein_bind   lac operator (fragment): The lac repressor binds to the lac operator to inhibit transcription in E. coli. This inhibition can be relieved by adding lactose or isopropyl-β-D-thiogalactopyranoside (IPTG). lac repressor encoded by lacI
   1012..1030    +  promoter       T3 promoter: promoter for bacteriophage T3 RNA polymerase
   1437..1470    -  protein_bind   loxP: Cre-mediated recombination occurs in the 8-bp core sequence (GCATACAT). Cre recombinase
   1620..1999    +  enhancer       CMV enhancer: human cytomegalovirus immediate early enhancer
   2000..2203    +  promoter       CMV promoter: human cytomegalovirus (CMV) immediate early promoter
   2308..3278    +  CDS            HygR (fragment): aminoglycoside phosphotransferase from E. coli; aph(4)-Ia; confers resistance to hygromycin
   3279..4383    +  CDS            HSV TK (fragment): herpes simplex virus thymidine kinase confers sensitivity to nucleoside analogs such as acyclovir or ganciclovir
   4419..4553    +  polyA_signal   SV40 poly(A) signal: SV40 polyadenylation signal
   4582..4615    -  protein_bind   loxP: Cre-mediated recombination occurs in the 8-bp core sequence (GCATACAT). Cre recombinase
   4647..4664    -  misc_feature   MCS (fragment): pUC18/19 multiple cloning site
   4976..6154    +  promoter       EF-1α promoter: strong constitutive promoter for human elongation factor EF-1α
   6215..6239    +  protein_bind   attB1: mutant version of attB; recombination site for the Gateway® BP reaction BP Clonase™
   6247..7185    +  CDS            TEX264: TX264_HUMAN - Also known as ZSIG11 From Homo sapiens (Human).
   7218..7934    +  CDS            EGFP: the original enhanced GFP (Yang et al., 1996) mammalian codon-optimized
   7938..7962    -  protein_bind   attB2: mutant version of attB; recombination site for the Gateway® BP reaction BP Clonase™
   8015..8056    +  CDS            V5 tag: epitope tag from simian virus 5
   8100..8324    +  polyA_signal   bGH poly(A) signal: bovine growth hormone polyadenylation signal
   8335..8352    -  misc_feature   MCS (fragment): pUC18/19 multiple cloning site
   9245..9263    -  promoter       T7 promoter: promoter for bacteriophage T7 RNA polymerase
   9266..9413    +  CDS            lacZα (fragment): LacZα fragment of β-galactosidase; lacZ fragment
   9423..9726    +  CDS            ccdB (fragment): CcdB, a bacterial toxin that poisons DNA gyrase; ccdB; Plasmids containing the ccdB gene cannot be propagated in standard E. coli strains.
   9774..10043   +  CDS            tnpA (fragment): TN5P_ECOLX - Also known as tnp. Experimental evidence at protein level: Swiss-Prot protein existence level 1. Mediates transposition of transposon Tn5 by a 'cut and paste' mechanism. First, the monomeric transposase binds the 19 bp inverted DNA repeats flanking the transposon. Then, dimerization of the DNA- bound transposase creates a synaptic DNA complex. After nicking of the first DNA strand, excision of the transposon proceeds through a series of intermediates. The transposase then mediates the insertion of the transposon at a new site by strand transfer. The activity of the wild- type tran
  10075..10869   +  CDS            NeoR/KanR: aminoglycoside phosphotransferase from Tn5; aph(3')-II (or nptII); confers resistance to neomycin, kanamycin, and G418 (Geneticin®)
  10890..10940   -  misc_feature   bom (fragment): basis of mobility region from pBR322
  10967..11026   +  promoter       AmpR promoter (fragment): bla
  11119..11979   -  CDS            AmpR: β-lactamase; bla; confers resistance to ampicillin, carbenicillin, and related antibiotics
  11980..12032   -  promoter       AmpR promoter (fragment): bla
