>Addgene plasmid #201931 | pAC150-TEX264-GFP | addgene full sequence | sequence record 477930 | Addgene Long Read Sequencing Result
AATTAACCCTCACTAAAGGGACTAGTCCTGCAGGTTTAAACGAATTCGCCCTTTTAACCCTAGAAAGATA
GTCTGCGTAAAATTGACGCATGCATTCTTGAAATATTGCTCTCTCTTTCTAAATAGCGCGAATCCGTCGC
TGTGCATTTAGGACATCTCAGTCGCCGCTTGGAGCTCCCGTGAGGCGTGCTTGTCAATGCGGTAAGTGTC
ACTGATTTTGAACTATAACGACCGCGTGAGTCAAAATGACGCATGATTATCTTTTACGTGACTTTTAAGA
TTTAACTCATACGATAATTATATTGTTATTTCATGTTCTACTTACGTGATAACTTATTATATATATATTT
TCTTGTTATAGATATCAACTAGAATGCTAGACCTTTCGTCTTCAAGAATTCCGATCATATTCAATAACCC
TTAATATAACTTCGTATAATGTATGCTATACGAAGTTATTAGGTCTGAAGAGGAGTTTACGTCCAGCCAA
GCTTAGGATCCCGGGTACCGATGGCCGGGCCTCGAGGAGCTTGGCCCATTGCATACGTTGTATCCATATC
ATAATATGTACATTTATATTGGCTCATGTCCAACATTACCGCCATGTTGACATTGATTATTGACTAGTTA
TTAATAGTAATCAATTACGGGGTCATTAGTTCATAGCCCATATATGGAGTTCCGCGTTACATAACTTACG
GTAAATGGCCCGCCTGGCTGACCGCCCAACGACCCCCGCCCATTGACGTCAATAATGACGTATGTTCCCA
TAGTAACGCCAATAGGGACTTTCCATTGACGTCAATGGGTGGAGTATTTACGGTAAACTGCCCACTTGGC
AGTACATCAAGTGTATCATATGCCAAGTACGCCCCCTATTGACGTCAATGACGGTAAATGGCCCGCCTGG
CATTATGCCCAGTACATGACCTTATGGGACTTTCCTACTTGGCAGTACATCTACGTATTAGTCATCGCTA
TTACCATGGTGATGCGGTTTTGGCAGTACATCAATGGGCGTGGATAGCGGTTTGACTCACGGGGATTTCC
AAGTCTCCACCCCATTGACGTCAATGGGAGTTTGTTTTGGCACCAAAATCAACGGGACTTTCCAAAATGT
CGTAACAACTCCGCCCCATTGACGCAAATGGGCGGTAGGCGTGTACGGTGGGAGGTCTATATAAGCAGAG
CTCGTTTAGTGAACCGTCAGATCGCCTGGAGACGCCATCCACGCTGTTTTGACCTCCATAGAAGACACCG
GGACCGATCCAGCCTCCCCGGCTAGCCGCCGCCACCATGAAAAAGCCTGAACTCACCGCGACGTCTGTCG
AGAAGTTTCTGATCGAAAAGTTCGACAGCGTCTCCGACCTGATGCAGCTCTCGGAGGGCGAAGAATCTCG
TGCTTTCAGCTTCGATGTAGGAGGGCGTGGATATGTCCTGCGGGTAAATAGCTGCGCCGATGGTTTCTAC
AAAGATCGTTATGTTTATCGGCACTTTGCATCGGCCGCGCTCCCGATTCCGGAAGTGCTTGACATTGGGG
AATTCAGCGAGAGCCTGACCTATTGCATCTCCCGCCGTGCACAGGGTGTCACGTTGCAAGACCTGCCTGA
AACCGAACTGCCCGCTGTTCTGCAGCCGGTCGCGGAGGCCATGGATGCGATCGCTGCGGCCGATCTTAGC
CAGACGAGCGGGTTCGGCCCATTCGGACCGCAAGGAATCGGTCAATACACTACATGGCGTGATTTCATAT
GCGCGATTGCTGATCCCCATGTGTATCACTGGCAAACTGTGATGGACGACACCGTCAGTGCGTCCGTCGC
GCAGGCTCTCGATGAGCTGATGCTTTGGGCCGAGGACTGCCCCGAAGTCCGGCACCTCGTGCACGCGGAT
TTCGGCTCCAACAATGTCCTGACGGACAATGGCCGCATAACAGCGGTCATTGACTGGAGCGAGGCGATGT
TCGGGGATTCCCAATACGAGGTCGCCAACATCTTCTTCTGGAGGCCGTGGTTGGCTTGTATGGAGCAGCA
GACGCGCTACTTCGAGCGGAGGCATCCGGAGCTTGCAGGATCGCCGCGGCTCCGGGCGTATATGCTCCGC
ATTGGTCTTGACCAACTCTATCAGAGCTTGGTTGACGGCAATTTCGATGATGCAGCTTGGGCGCAGGGTC
GATGCGACGCAATCGTCCGATCCGGAGCCGGGACTGTCGGGCGTACACAAATCGCCCGCAGAAGCGCGGC
CGTCTGGACCGATGGCTGTGTAGAAGTCGCGTCTGCGTTCGACCAGGCTGCGCGTTCTCGCGGCCATAGC
AACCGACGTACGGCGTTGCGCCCTCGCCGGCAGCAAGAAGCCACGGAAGTCCGCCCGGAGCAGAAAATGC
CCACGCTACTGCGGGTTTATATAGACGGTCCCCACGGGATGGGGAAAACCACCACCACGCAACTGCTGGT
GGCCCTGGGTTCGCGCGACGATATCGTCTACGTACCCGAGCCGATGACTTACTGGCGGGTGCTGGGGGCT
TCCGAGACAATCGCGAACATCTACACCACACAACACCGCCTCGACCAGGGTGAGATATCGGCCGGGGACG
CGGCGGTGGTAATGACAAGCGCCCAGATAACAATGGGCATGCCTTATGCCGTGACCGACGCCGTTCTGGC
TCCTCATATCGGGGGGGAGGCTGGGAGCTCACATGCCCCGCCCCCGGCCCTCACCCTCATCTTCGACCGC
CATCCCATCGCCGCCCTCCTGTGCTACCCGGCCGCGCGGTACCTTATGGGCAGCATGACCCCCCAGGCCG
TGCTGGCGTTCGTGGCCCTCATCCCGCCGACCTTGCCCGGCACCAACATCGTGCTTGGGGCCCTTCCGGA
GGACAGACACATCGACCGCCTGGCCAAACGCCAGCGCCCCGGCGAGCGGCTGGACCTGGCTATGCTGGCT
GCGATTCGCCGCGTTTACGGGCTACTTGCCAATACGGTGCGGTATCTGCAGTGCGGCGGGTCGTGGCGGG
AGGACTGGGGACAGCTTTCGGGGACGGCCGTGCCGCCCCAGGGTGCCGAGCCCCAGAGCAACGCGGGCCC
ACGACCCCATATCGGGGACACGTTATTTACCCTGTTTCGGGCCCCCGAGTTGCTGGCCCCCAACGGCGAC
CTGTATAACGTGTTTGCCTGGGCCTTGGACGTCTTGGCCAAACGCCTCCGTTCCATGCACGTCTTTATCC
TGGATTACGACCAATCGCCCGCCGGCTGCCGGGACGCCCTGCTGCAACTTACCTCCGGGATGGTCCAGAC
CCACGTCACCACCCCCGGCTCCATACCGACGATATGCGACCTGGCGCGCACGTTTGCCCGGGAGATGGGG
GAGGCTAACTGAAGCTTCCCGGGGGTACCGAATTCGTCGACAGATCTAACTTGTTTATTGCAGCTTATAA
TGGTTACAAATAAAGCAATAGCATCACAAATTTCACAAATAAAGCATTTTTTTCACTGCATTCTAGTTGT
GGTTTGTCCAAACTCATCAATGTATCTTATCATGTCTGGATCATCAAGCTTAGGATCCGGAACCCTTAAT
ATAACTTCGTATAATGTATGCTATACGAAGTTATTAGGTCCCTCGAAGAGGTTCACTGGCGCGTTGGATC
CCCGGGTACCGAGTTGGGAGCTCACGGGGACAGCCCCCCCCCAAAGCCCCCAGGGATGTAATTACGTCCC
TCCCCCGCTAGGGGGCAGCAGCGAGCCGCCCGGGGCTCCGCTCCGGTCCGGCGCTCCCCCCGCATCCCCG
AGCCGGCAGCGTGCGGGGACAGCCCGGGCACGGGGAAGGTGGCACGGGATCGCTTTCCTCTGAACGCTTC
TCGCTGCTCTTTGAGCCTGCAGACACCTGGGGGGATACGGGGAAAAAGCTTTAGGCTGAAAGAGAGATTT
AGAATGACAGTCTAGTGGGAGCTCACGGGGACAGCCCCCCCCCAAAGCCCCCAGGGATGTAATTACGTCC
CTCCCCCGCTAGGGGGCAGCAGCGAGCCGCCCGGGGCTCCGCTCCGGTCCGGCGCTCCCCCCGCATCCCC
GAGCCGGCAGCGTGCGGGGACAGCCCGGGCACGGGGAAGGTGGCACGGGATCGCTTTCCTCTGAACGCTT
CTCGCTGCTCTTTGAGCCTGCAGACACCTGGGGGGATACGGGGAAAAAGCTTTAGGCTGAAAGAGAGATT
TAGAATGACAGAACTCGATTTCATTGCAGACTGGCGCGCCCGTGAGGCTCCGGTGCCCGTCAGTGGGCAG
AGCGCACATCGCCCACAGTCCCCGAGAAGTTGGGGGGAGGGGTCGGCAATTGAACCGGTGCCTAGAGAAG
GTGGCGCGGGGTAAACTGGGAAAGTGATGTCGTGTACTGGCTCCGCCTTTTTCCCGAGGGTGGGGGAGAA
CCGTATATAAGTGCAGTAGTCGCCGTGAACGTTCTTTTTCGCAACGGGTTTGCCGCCAGAACACAGGTAA
GTGCCGTGTGTGGTTCCCGCGGGCCTGGCCTCTTTACGGGTTATGGCCCTTGCGTGCCTTGAATTACTTC
CACCTGGCTGCAGTACGTGATTCTTGATCCCGAGCTTCGGGTTGGAAGTGGGTGGGAGAGTTCGAGGCCT
TGCGCTTAAGGAGCCCCTTCGCCTCGTGCTTGAGTTGAGGCCTGGCCTGGGCGCTGGGGCCGCCGCGTGC
GAATCTGGTGGCACCTTCGCGCCTGTCTCGCTGCTTTCGATAAGTCTCTAGCCATTTAAAATTTTTGATG
ACCTGCTGCGACGCTTTTTTTCTGGCAAGATAGTCTTGTAAATGCGGGCCAAGATCTGCACACTGGTATT
TCGGTTTTTGGGGCCGCGGGCGGCGACGGGGCCCGTGCGTCCCAGCGCACATGTTCGGCGAGGCGGGGCC
TGCGAGCGCGGCCACCGAGAATCGGACGGGGGTAGTCTCAAGCTGGCCGGCCTGCTCTGGTGCCTGGCCT
CGCGCCGCCGTGTATCGCCCCGCCCTGGGCGGCAAGGCTGGCCCGGTCGGCACCAGTTGCGTGAGCGGAA
AGATGGCCGCTTCCCGGCCCTGCTGCAGGGAGCTCAAAATGGAGGACGCGGCGCTCGGGAGAGCGGGCGG
GTGAGTCACCCACACAAAGGAAAAGGGCCTTTCCGTCCTCAGCCGTCGCTTCATGTGACTCCACGGAGTA
CCGGGCGCCGTCCAGGCACCTCGATTAGTTCTCGAGCTTTTGGAGTACGTCGTCTTTAGGTTGGGGGGAG
GGGTTTTATGCGATGGAGTTTCCCCACACTGAGTGGGTGGAGACTGAAGTTAGGCCAGCTTGGCACTTGA
TGTAATTCTCCTTGGAATTTGCCCTTTTTGAGTTTGGATCTTGGTTCATTCTCAAGCCTCAGACAGTGGT
TCAAAGTTTTTTTCTTCCATTTCAGGTGTCGTGAAGAAGCTTGGTACCGAGCTCGGATCCACTAGTCCAG
TGTGGTGGAATTCTGCAGATATCAACAAGTTTGTACAAAAAAGCAGGCTGCGGTACATGTCGGACCTGCT
ACTACTGGGCCTGATTGGGGGCCTGACTCTCTTACTGCTGCTGACGCTGCTGGCCTTTGCCGGGTACTCA
GGGCTACTGGCTGGGGTGGAAGTGAGTGCTGGGTCACCCCCCATCCGCAACGTCACTGTGGCCTACAAGT
TCCACATGGGGCTCTATGGTGAGACTGGGCGGCTTTTCACTGAGAGCTGCAGCATCTCTCCCAAGCTCCG
CTCCATCGCTGTCTACTATGACAACCCCCACATGGTGCCCCCTGATAAGTGCCGATGTGCCGTGGGCAGC
ATCCTGAGTGAAGGTGAGGAATCGCCCTCCCCTGAGCTCATCGACCTCTACCAGAAATTTGGCTTCAAGG
TGTTCTCCTTCCCGGCACCCAGCCATGTGGTGACAGCCACCTTCCCCTACACCACCATTCTGTCCATCTG
GCTGGCTACCCGCCGTGTCCATCCTGCCTTGGACACCTACATCAAGGAGCGGAAGCTGTGTGCCTATCCT
CGGCTGGAGATCTACCAGGAAGACCAGATCCATTTCATGTGCCCACTGGCACGGCAGGGAGACTTCTATG
TGCCTGAGATGAAGGAGACAGAGTGGAAATGGCGGGGGCTTGTGGAGGCCATTGACACCCAGGTGGATGG
CACAGGAGCTGACACAATGAGTGACACGAGTTCTGTAAGCTTGGAAGTGAGCCCTGGCAGCCGGGAGACT
TCAGCTGCCACACTGTCACCTGGGGCGAGCAGCCGTGGCTGGGATGACGGTGACACCCGCAGCGAGCACA
GCTACAGCGAGTCAGGTGCCAGCGGCTCCTCTTTTGAGGAGCTGGACTTGGAGGGCGAGGGGCCCTTAGG
GGAGTCACGGCTGGACCCTGGGACTGAGCCCCTGGGGACTACCAAGTGGCTCTGGGAGCCCACTGCCCCT
GAGAAGGGCAAGGAGGGAGGCTCAGGAGGCTCAGGAGGCTCACTCGAGGTGAGCAAGGGCGAGGAGCTGT
TCACCGGGGTGGTGCCCATCCTGGTCGAGCTGGACGGCGACGTAAACGGCCACAAGTTCAGCGTGTCCGG
CGAGGGCGAGGGCGATGCCACCTACGGCAAGCTGACCCTGAAGTTCATCTGCACCACCGGCAAGCTGCCC
GTGCCCTGGCCCACCCTCGTGACCACCCTGACCTACGGCGTGCAGTGCTTCAGCCGCTACCCCGACCACA
TGAAGCAGCACGACTTCTTCAAGTCCGCCATGCCCGAAGGCTACGTCCAGGAGCGCACCATCTTCTTCAA
GGACGACGGCAACTACAAGACCCGCGCCGAGGTGAAGTTCGAGGGCGACACCCTGGTGAACCGCATCGAG
CTGAAGGGCATCGACTTCAAGGAGGACGGCAACATCCTGGGGCACAAGCTGGAGTACAACTACAACAGCC
ACAACGTCTATATCATGGCCGACAAGCAGAAGAACGGCATCAAGGTGAACTTCAAGATCCGCCACAACAT
CGAGGACGGCAGCGTGCAGCTCGCCGACCACTACCAGCAGAACACCCCCATCGGCGACGGCCCCGTGCTG
CTGCCCGACAACCACTACCTGAGCACCCAGTCCGCCCTGAGCAAAGACCCCAACGAGAAGCGCGATCACA
TGGTCCTGCTGGAGTTCGTGACCGCCGCCGGGATCACTCTCGGCATGGACGAGCTGTACAAGTAGTGACC
CAGCTTTCTTGTACAAAGTGGTTGATATCCAGCACAGTGGCGGCCGCTCGAGTCTAGAGGGCCCGCGGTT
CGAAGGTAAGCCTATCCCTAACCCTCTCCTCGGTCTCGATTCTACGCGTACCGGTTAGGGGCCCGTTTAA
ACCCGCTGATCAGCCTCGACTGTGCCTTCTAGTTGCCAGCCATCTGTTGTTTGCCCCTCCCCCGTGCCTT
CCTTGACCCTGGAAGGTGCCACTCCCACTGTCCTTTCCTAATAAAATGAGGAAATTGCATCGCATTGTCT
GAGTAGGTGTCATTCTATTCTGGGGGGTGGGGTGGGGCAGGACAGCAAGGGGGAGGATTGGGAAGACAAT
AGCAGGCATGCTGGGGATGCGGTGGGCTCTATGGCGGCGCGCCTGGATCCCCGGGTACCGAGTTGGGAGC
TCACGGGGACAGCCCCCCCCCAAAGCCCCCAGGGATGTAATTACGTCCCTCCCCCGCTAGGGGGCAGCAG
CGAGCCGCCCGGGGCTCCGCTCCGGTCCGGCGCTCCCCCCGCATCCCCGAGCCGGCAGCGTGCGGGGACA
GCCCGGGCACGGGGAAGGTGGCACGGGATCGCTTTCCTCTGAACGCTTCTCGCTGCTCTTTGAGCCTGCA
GACACCTGGGGGGATACGGGGAAAAAGCTTTAGGCTGAAAGAGAGATTTAGAATGACAGTCTAGTGGGAG
CTCACGGGGACAGCCCCCCCCCAAAGCCCCCAGGGATGTAATTACGTCCCTCCCCCGCTAGGGGGCAGCA
GCGAGCCGCCCGGGGCTCCGCTCCGGTCCGGCGCTCCCCCCGCATCCCCGAGCCGGCAGCGTGCGGGGAC
AGCCCGGGCACGGGGAAGGTGGCACGGGATCGCTTTCCTCTGAACGCTTCTCGCTGCTCTTTGAGCCTGC
AGACACCTGGGGGGATACGGGGAAAAAGCTTTAGGCTGAAAGAGAGATTTAGAATGACAGAACTCGATTT
CATTGCAGACTGGCCGGCCACTAGTACGCGCCGGCTCGACATACTAGTTAAAAGTTTTGTTACTTTATAG
AAGAAATTTTGAGTTTTTGTTTTTTTTTAATAAATAAATAAACATAAATAAATTGTTTGTTGAATTTATT
ATTAGTATGTAAGTGTAAATATAATAAAACTTAATATCTATTCAAATTAATAAATAAACCTCGATATACA
GACCGATAAAACACATGCGTCAATTTTACGCATGATTATCTTTAACGTACGTCACAATATGATTATCTTT
CTAGGGTTAAAAGGGCGAATTCGCGGCCGCTAAATTCAATTCGCCCTATAGTGAGTCGTATTACAATTCA
CTGGCCGTCGTTTTACAACGTCGTGACTGGGAAAACCCTGGCGTTACCCAACTTAATCGCCTTGCAGCAC
ATCCCCCTTTCGCCAGCTGGCGTAATAGCGAAGAGGCCCGCACCGATCGCCCTTCCCAACAGTTGCGCAG
CCTATACGTACGGCAGTTTAAGGTTTACACCTATAAAAGAGAGAGCCGTTATCGTCTGTTTGTGGATGTA
CAGAGTGATATTATTGACACGCCGGGGCGACGGATGGTGATCCCCCTGGCCAGTGCACGTCTGCTGTCAG
ATAAAGTCTCCCGTGAACTTTACCCGGTGGTGCATATCGGGGATGAAAGCTGGCGCATGATGACCACCGA
TATGGCCAGTGTGCCGGTCTCCGTTATCGGGGAAGAAGTGGCTGATCTCAGCCACCGCGAAAATGACATC
AAAAACGCCATTAACCTGATGTTCTGGGGAATATAAATGTCAGGCATGAGATTATCAAAAAGGATCTTCA
CCTAGATCCTTTTCACGTAGAAAGCCAGTCCGCAGAAACGGTGCTGACCCCGGATGAATGTCAGCTACTG
GGCTATCTGGACAAGGGAAAACGCAAGCGCAAAGAGAAAGCAGGTAGCTTGCAGTGGGCTTACATGGCGA
TAGCTAGACTGGGCGGTTTTATGGACAGCAAGCGAACCGGAATTGCCAGCTGGGGCGCCCTCTGGTAAGG
TTGGGAAGCCCTGCAAAGTAAACTGGATGGCTTTCTTGCCGCCAAGGATCTGATGGCGCAGGGGATCAAG
CTCTGATCAAGAGACAGGATGAGGATCGTTTCGCATGATTGAACAAGATGGATTGCACGCAGGTTCTCCG
GCCGCTTGGGTGGAGAGGCTATTCGGCTATGACTGGGCACAACAGACAATCGGCTGCTCTGATGCCGCCG
TGTTCCGGCTGTCAGCGCAGGGGCGCCCGGTTCTTTTTGTCAAGACCGACCTGTCCGGTGCCCTGAATGA
ACTGCAAGACGAGGCAGCGCGGCTATCGTGGCTGGCCACGACGGGCGTTCCTTGCGCAGCTGTGCTCGAC
GTTGTCACTGAAGCGGGAAGGGACTGGCTGCTATTGGGCGAAGTGCCGGGGCAGGATCTCCTGTCATCTC
ACCTTGCTCCTGCCGAGAAAGTATCCATCATGGCTGATGCAATGCGGCGGCTGCATACGCTTGATCCGGC
TACCTGCCCATTCGACCACCAAGCGAAACATCGCATCGAGCGAGCACGTACTCGGATGGAAGCCGGTCTT
GTCGATCAGGATGATCTGGACGAAGAGCATCAGGGGCTCGCGCCAGCCGAACTGTTCGCCAGGCTCAAGG
CGAGCATGCCCGACGGCGAGGATCTCGTCGTGACCCATGGCGATGCCTGCTTGCCGAATATCATGGTGGA
AAATGGCCGCTTTTCTGGATTCATCGACTGTGGCCGGCTGGGTGTGGCGGACCGCTATCAGGACATAGCG
TTGGCTACCCGTGATATTGCTGAAGAGCTTGGCGGCGAATGGGCTGACCGCTTCCTCGTGCTTTACGGTA
TCGCCGCTCCCGATTCGCAGCGCATCGCCTTCTATCGCCTTCTTGACGAGTTCTTCTGAATTATTAACGC
TTACAATTTCCTGATGCGGTATTTTCTCCTTACGCATCTGTGCGGTATTTCACACCGCATCAGGTGGCAC
TTTTCGGGGAAATGTGCGCGGAACCCCTATTTGTTTATTTTTCTAAATACATTCAAATATGTATCCGCTC
ATGAGATTATCAAAAAGGATCTTCACCTAGATCCTTTTAAATTAAAAATGAAGTTTTAAATCAATCTAAA
GTATATATGAGTAAACTTGGTCTGACAGTTACCAATGCTTAATCAGTGAGGCACCTATCTCAGCGATCTG
TCTATTTCGTTCATCCATAGTTGCCTGACTCCCCGTCGTGTAGATAACTACGATACGGGAGGGCTTACCA
TCTGGCCCCAGTGCTGCAATGATACCGCGAGACCCACGCTCACCGGCTCCAGATTTATCAGCAATAAACC
AGCCAGCCGGAAGGGCCGAGCGCAGAAGTGGTCCTGCAACTTTATCCGCCTCCATCCAGTCTATTAATTG
TTGCCGGGAAGCTAGAGTAAGTAGTTCGCCAGTTAATAGTTTGCGCAACGTTGTTGCCATTGCTACAGGC
ATCGTGGTGTCACGCTCGTCGTTTGGTATGGCTTCATTCAGCTCCGGTTCCCAACGATCAAGGCGAGTTA
CATGATCCCCCATGTTGTGCAAAAAAGCGGTTAGCTCCTTCGGTCCTCCGATCGTTGTCAGAAGTAAGTT
GGCCGCAGTGTTATCACTCATGGTTATGGCAGCACTGCATAATTCTCTTACTGTCATGCCATCCGTAAGA
TGCTTTTCTGTGACTGGTGAGTACTCAACCAAGTCATTCTGAGAATAGTGTATGCGGCGACCGAGTTGCT
CTTGCCCGGCGTCAATACGGGATAATACCGCGCCACATAGCAGAACTTTAAAAGTGCTCATCATTGGAAA
ACGTTCTTCGGGGCGAAAACTCTCAAGGATCTTACCGCTGTTGAGATCCAGTTCGATGTAACCCACTCGT
GCACCCAACTGATCTTCAGCATCTTTTACTTTCACCAGCGTTTCTGGGTGAGCAAAAACAGGAAGGCAAA
ATGCCGCAAAAAAGGGAATAAGGGCGACACGGAAATGTTGAATACTCATACTCTTCCTTTTTCAATATTA
TTGAAGCATTTATCAGGGTTATTGTCTCATGACCAAAATCCCTTAACGTGAGTTTTCGTTCCACTGAGCG
TCAGACCCCGTAGAAAAGATCAAAGGATCTTCTTGAGATCCTTTTTTTCTGCGCGTAATCTGCTGCTTGC
AAACAAAAAAACCACCGCTACCAGCGGTGGTTTGTTTGCCGGATCAAGAGCTACCAACTCTTTTTCCGAA
GGTAACTGGCTTCAGCAGAGCGCAGATACCAAATACTGTTCTTCTAGTGTAGCCGTAGTTAGGCCACCAC
TTCAAGAACTCTGTAGCACCGCCTACATACCTCGCTCTGCTAATCCTGTTACCAGTGGCTGCTGCCAGTG
GCGATAAGTCGTGTCTTACCGGGTTGGACTCAAGACGATAGTTACCGGATAAGGCGCAGCGGTCGGGCTG
AACGGGGGGTTCGTGCACACAGCCCAGCTTGGAGCGAACGACCTACACCGAACTGAGATACCTACAGCGT
GAGCTATGAGAAAGCGCCACGCTTCCCGAAGGGAGAAAGGCGGACAGGTATCCGGTAAGCGGCAGGGTCG
GAACAGGAGAGCGCACGAGGGAGCTTCCAGGGGGAAACGCCTGGTATCTTTATAGTCCTGTCGGGTTTCG
CCACCTCTGACTTGAGCGTCGATTTTTGTGATGCTCGTCAGGGGGGCGGAGCCTATGGAAAAACGCCAGC
AACGCGGCCTTTTTACGGTTCCTGGCCTTTTGCTGGCCTTTTGCTCACATGTTCTTTCCTGCGTTATCCC
CTGATTCTGTGGATAACCGTATTACCGCCTTTGAGTGAGCTGATACCGCTCGCCGCAGCCGAACGACCGA
GCGCAGCGAGTCAGTGAGCGAGGAAGCGGAAGAGCGCCCAATACGCAAACCGCCTCTCCCCGCGCGTTGG
CCGATTCATTAATGCAGCTGGCACGACAGGTTTCCCGACTGGAAAGCGGGCAGTGAGCGCAACGCAATTA
ATGTGAGTTAGCTCACTCATTAGGCACCCCAGGCTTTACACTTTATGCTTCCGGCTCGTATGTTGTGTGG
AATTGTGAGCGGATAACAATTTCACACAGGAAACAGCTATGACCATGATTACGCCAAGCTCAG
Features (pLannotate 1.2.2; 31 found; start..end, strand, type, name):
      1..19      +  promoter       T3 promoter: promoter for bacteriophage T3 RNA polymerase
    426..459     -  protein_bind   loxP: Cre-mediated recombination occurs in the 8-bp core sequence (GCATACAT). Cre recombinase
    609..988     +  enhancer       CMV enhancer: human cytomegalovirus immediate early enhancer
    989..1192    +  promoter       CMV promoter: human cytomegalovirus (CMV) immediate early promoter
   1297..2267    +  CDS            HygR (fragment): aminoglycoside phosphotransferase from E. coli; aph(4)-Ia; confers resistance to hygromycin
   2268..3372    +  CDS            HSV TK (fragment): herpes simplex virus thymidine kinase confers sensitivity to nucleoside analogs such as acyclovir or ganciclovir
   3408..3542    +  polyA_signal   SV40 poly(A) signal: SV40 polyadenylation signal
   3571..3604    -  protein_bind   loxP: Cre-mediated recombination occurs in the 8-bp core sequence (GCATACAT). Cre recombinase
   3636..3653    -  misc_feature   MCS (fragment): pUC18/19 multiple cloning site
   4246..5424    +  promoter       EF-1α promoter: strong constitutive promoter for human elongation factor EF-1α
   5485..5509    +  protein_bind   attB1: mutant version of attB; recombination site for the Gateway® BP reaction BP Clonase™
   5517..6455    +  CDS            TEX264: TX264_HUMAN - Also known as ZSIG11 From Homo sapiens (Human).
   6488..7204    +  CDS            EGFP: the original enhanced GFP (Yang et al., 1996) mammalian codon-optimized
   7208..7232    -  protein_bind   attB2: mutant version of attB; recombination site for the Gateway® BP reaction BP Clonase™
   7285..7326    +  CDS            V5 tag: epitope tag from simian virus 5
   7370..7594    +  polyA_signal   bGH poly(A) signal: bovine growth hormone polyadenylation signal
   7605..7622    -  misc_feature   MCS (fragment): pUC18/19 multiple cloning site
   8515..8533    -  promoter       T7 promoter: promoter for bacteriophage T7 RNA polymerase
   8536..8683    +  CDS            lacZα (fragment): LacZα fragment of β-galactosidase; lacZ fragment
   8693..8996    +  CDS            ccdB (fragment): CcdB, a bacterial toxin that poisons DNA gyrase; ccdB; Plasmids containing the ccdB gene cannot be propagated in standard E. coli strains.
   9044..9313    +  CDS            tnpA (fragment): TN5P_ECOLX - Also known as tnp. Experimental evidence at protein level: Swiss-Prot protein existence level 1. Mediates transposition of transposon Tn5 by a 'cut and paste' mechanism. First, the monomeric transposase binds the 19 bp inverted DNA repeats flanking the transposon. Then, dimerization of the DNA- bound transposase creates a synaptic DNA complex. After nicking of the first DNA strand, excision of the transposon proceeds through a series of intermediates. The transposase then mediates the insertion of the transposon at a new site by strand transfer. The activity of the wild- type tran
   9345..10139   +  CDS            NeoR/KanR: aminoglycoside phosphotransferase from Tn5; aph(3')-II (or nptII); confers resistance to neomycin, kanamycin, and G418 (Geneticin®)
  10160..10210   -  misc_feature   bom (fragment): basis of mobility region from pBR322
  10237..10296   +  promoter       AmpR promoter (fragment): bla
  10389..11249   -  CDS            AmpR: β-lactamase; bla; confers resistance to ampicillin, carbenicillin, and related antibiotics
  11250..11302   -  promoter       AmpR promoter (fragment): bla
  11373..11961   +  rep_origin     ori: high-copy-number ColE1/pMB1/pBR322/pUC origin of replication
  12144..12236   +  CDS            lacI (fragment): lac repressor; lacI; The lac repressor binds to the lac operator to inhibit transcription in E. coli. This inhibition can be relieved by adding lactose or isopropyl-β-D-thiogalactopyranoside (IPTG).
  12249..12270   +  protein_bind   CAP binding site: CAP binding activates transcription in the presence of cAMP. E. coli catabolite activator protein
  12285..12315   +  promoter       lac promoter: promoter for the E. coli lac operon
  12319..12341   +  protein_bind   lac operator (fragment): The lac repressor binds to the lac operator to inhibit transcription in E. coli. This inhibition can be relieved by adding lactose or isopropyl-β-D-thiogalactopyranoside (IPTG). lac repressor encoded by lacI
