[The description below was written by a language model from this plasmid's Addgene catalogue record and pLannotate feature annotations shown in this document.]
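Description:
pAC150-TEX264-GFP is a mammalian expression plasmid built on the pAC150 backbone and described by the depositor as a PiggyBac transposon vector. The annotation software did not call the PiggyBac terminal repeats, so their positions are not shown in the feature tables. In E. coli it replicates from a high-copy ColE1/pUC-type origin and is selected with ampicillin through the bla gene. A Tn5-derived NeoR/KanR coding sequence also lies in the bacterial portion, alongside leftover fragments of lacZα, ccdB, tnpA and lac regulatory elements that appear to be cloning remnants.

The payload is human TEX264 (also known as ZSIG11), inserted by Gateway cloning and therefore flanked by attB1 and attB2 sites, with EGFP immediately downstream of the TEX264 coding sequence to give a C-terminal fluorescent fusion. Expression is driven by the strong constitutive EF-1α promoter and terminated by a bGH polyadenylation signal. A V5 tag is annotated beyond attB2, but the record does not indicate whether it is translated as part of the fusion. Upstream sits a separate selection cassette in which the CMV enhancer/promoter drives a hygromycin resistance–HSV thymidine kinase fusion followed by an SV40 poly(A) signal. This allows positive selection with hygromycin and negative selection with ganciclovir-type analogues. Because the cassette is bracketed by loxP sites, Cre can excise it after stable integration.

The two sequencing records (about 12.4 kb and 12.1 kb) share the same features in the same order, differing mainly in the length of an unannotated stretch upstream of the EF-1α promoter. The associated publication concerns selective ER-phagy during neurogenesis, consistent with use for stable expression and imaging of TEX264-GFP.
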