Addgene plasmid #201931: pAC150-TEX264-GFP
Purpose: PiggyBac Vector expressing TEX264-GFP
Depositing lab: Wade Harper. Depositing organization: Harvard Medical School. Publication: Combinatorial selective ER-phagy remodels the ER during neurogenesis. Hoyer MJ, Capitanio C, Smith IR, Paoli JC, Bieber A, Jiang Y, Paulo JA, Gonzalez-Lozano MA, Baumeister W, Wilfling F, Schulman BA, Harper JW. Nat Cell Biol. 2024 Mar;26(3):378-392. doi: 10.1038/s41556-024-01356-4. Epub 2024 Mar 1. PubMed 38429475.
Backbone
  Vector backbone: pAC150
  Vector type: Mammalian Expression
Growth in bacteria
  Bacterial resistance: Ampicillin, 100 μg/mL
  Growth temperature: 37°C
  Growth strain: DH5alpha
  Copy number: Unknown
Gene/Insert
  Gene/Insert name: TEX264
  Species: H. sapiens (human)
  Entrez Gene: TEX264 (a.k.a. ZSIG11)
  Cloning method: Gateway Cloning
Terms and licenses: Academic/Nonprofit Terms; Industry Terms: Not Available to Industry
Depositor comments: Please visit https://www.biorxiv.org/content/10.1101/2023.06.26.546565v2 for bioRxiv preprint.
How to cite: pAC150-TEX264-GFP was a gift from Wade Harper (Addgene plasmid # 201931 ; http://n2t.net/addgene:201931 ; RRID:Addgene_201931)
